>Addgene plasmid #202195 | pUC19/PLIN2 GFP-P2A-BFP | addgene full sequence | sequence record 407622 | Addgene NGS Result
GAGATACCTACAGCGTGAGCTATGAGAAAGCGCCACGCTTCCCGAAGGGAGAAAGGCGGACAGGTATCCG
GTAAGCGGCAGGGTCGGAACAGGAGAGCGCACGAGGGAGCTTCCAGGGGGAAACGCCTGGTATCTTTATA
GTCCTGTCGGGTTTCGCCACCTCTGACTTGAGCGTCGATTTTTGTGATGCTCGTCAGGGGGGCGGAGCCT
ATGGAAAAACGCCAGCAACGCGGCCTTTTTACGGTTCCTGGCCTTTTGCTGGCCTTTTGCTCACATGTTC
TTTCCTGCGTTATCCCCTGATTCTGTGGATAACCGTATTACCGCCTTTGAGTGAGCTGATACCGCTCGCC
GCAGCCGAACGACCGAGCGCAGCGAGTCAGTGAGCGAGGAAGCGGAAGAGCGCCCAATACGCAAACCGCC
TCTCCCCGCGCGTTGGCCGATTCATTAATGCAGCTGGCACGACAGGTTTCCCGACTGGAAAGCGGGCAGT
GAGCGCAACGCAATTAATGTGAGTTAGCTCACTCATTAGGCACCCCAGGCTTTACACTTTATGCTTCCGG
CTCGTATGTTGTGTGGAATTGTGAGCGGATAACAATTTCACACAGGAAACAGCTATGACCATGATTACGC
CAAGCTTGCATGCCTGCAGGTCGACTCTAGAGAGGATTTTTAAAAGCCAAAGAATCCACATATGTGGTGG
ACACATAACCAGCCTACTGTCATCGAACTAATTTATACATAGCACTGTTGGATCCACTGCTAATTTTAAG
TTTTATTTTTAGCACATTGAGTCACGTACTCTTGCAATTGCCCGCAACCTGACTCAGCAGCTCCAGACCA
CGTGCCACACCCTCCTGTCCAACATCCAAGGTGTACCACAGAACATCCAAGATCAAGCCAAGCACATGGG
GGTGATGGCAGGCGACATCTACTCAGTGTTCCGCAATGCTGCCTCCTTTAAAGAAGTGTCTGACAGCCTC
CTCACTTCTAGCAAGGGGCAGCTGCAGAAAATGAAGGAATCTTTAGATGACGTGATGGATTATCTTGTTA
ACAACACGCCCCTCAACTGGCTGGTAGGTCCCTTTTATCCTCAGCTGACTGAGTCTCAGAATGCTCAGGA
CCAAGGTGCAGAGATGGACAAGAGCAGCCAGGAGACCCAGCGATCTGAGCATAAAACTCATGGCAGCGGC
ATGGTCAGCAAGGGGGAAGAGCTGTTCACTGGTGTAGTCCCCATACTTGTAGAGCTTGACGGTGACGTGA
ACGGACATAAATTTAGCGTTTCAGGCGAGGGAGAGGGTGACGCGACATATGGGAAACTGACACTCAAGTT
CATATGTACTACTGGTAAGCTCCCTGTGCCCTGGCCGACTCTGGTTACCACGCTTACTTATGGTGTACAA
TGTTTCAGTAGATATCCGGACCATATGAAGCAACATGACTTCTTTAAAAGTGCCATGCCTGAAGGGTATG
TACAAGAACGCACAATTTTTTTTAAAGACGATGGTAATTATAAGACTAGGGCGGAGGTTAAATTCGAGGG
AGATACGCTGGTAAACCGCATTGAGCTTAAGGGCATTGATTTCAAAGAGGACGGCAACATTTTGGGACAC
AAACTTGAATATAACTACAATAGTCATAACGTTTACATTATGGCGGACAAACAAAAAAACGGGATAAAAG
TGAACTTTAAGATTCGCCATAATATAGAGGATGGAAGTGTACAACTGGCGGATCACTACCAGCAGAACAC
TCCCATTGGTGACGGTCCCGTCTTGCTGCCCGATAATCACTACTTGTCCACGCAGAGTGCGTTGAGTAAG
GATCCGAATGAAAAGAGGGACCATATGGTGCTCCTTGAATTTGTTACCGCAGCGGGCATCACGCTCGGCA
TGGACGAGCTTTACAAAGGCAGCGGTGCTACAAACTTCTCCCTCCTCAAGCAAGCTGGGGATGTGGAAGA
AAACCCTGGACCCAGCGAGTTGATCAAGGAAAATATGCATATGAAACTGTATATGGAGGGAACTGTAGAC
AATCACCACTTCAAGTGCACGTCTGAAGGGGAAGGGAAGCCTTATGAGGGGACTCAGACTATGAGGATAA
AAGTAGTAGAGGGGGGTCCACTCCCCTTCGCCTTCGATATACTCGCTACGTCATTCCTCTATGGCTCAAA
AACTTTTATAAATCATACACAGGGTATTCCTGATTTCTTCAAACAGTCTTTTCCTGAAGGATTCACCTGG
GAGAGAGTGACAACCTACGAAGACGGGGGCGTGCTTACGGCCACGCAAGATACATCCCTTCAGGATGGCT
GCCTTATTTATAATGTGAAAATTCGCGGGGTTAACTTTACAAGCAACGGGCCAGTGATGCAGAAGAAGAC
ATTGGGCTGGGAAGCCTTTACCGAAACACTGTACCCTGCAGACGGCGGCCTGGAAGGAAGGAACGATATG
GCCCTTAAGTTGGTGGGCGGTAGCCACCTTATCGCTAATATCAAAACAACCTACCGCAGTAAAAAGCCAG
CTAAAAATCTTAAGATGCCAGGGGTGTATTATGTTGATTATAGACTGGAACGCATAAAAGAGGCCAATAA
TGAAACATACGTCGAACAGCATGAGGTAGCCGTAGCCCGGTACTGTGATCTCCCCAGCAAGTTGGGGCAT
AAACTTAACTAGTAAACCTGGCCGTATCACTAGTGCATGCTGTGGCCAGACAGATGACACCTTTTGTTAT
GTTGAAATTAACTTGCTAGGCAACCCTAAATTGGGAAGCAAGTAGCTAGTATAAAGGCCCTCAATTGTAG
TTGTTTCCAGCTGAATTAAGAGCTTTAAAGTTTCTGGCATTAGCAGATGATTTCTGTTCACCTGGTAAGA
AAAGAATGATAGGCTTGTCAGAGCCTATAGCCAGAACTCAGAAAAAATTCAAATGCACTTATGTTCTCAT
TCTATGGCCATTGTGTTGCCTCTGTTACTGTTTGTATTGAATAAAAACATCTTCATGTGGGCTGGGGTAG
AAACTGGTGTCTGCTCTGGTGTGATCTGAAAGGCGTCTTCACTGCTTTATCTCATGATGCTTGCTTGTAA
AACTTGATTTTAGTTTTTCATTTCTCAAATAGGAATACTACCTTTGAATTCAATAAAATTCACTGCAGGA
TAGACCAGTTACATGCTGTTTGTTCCATATGCTTTGTGTGTTGCTTTCGTAGAGCTGCTTAACCTGCATG
ACAGAGTTATTATACATACATGAATTTCAATTGGCCTGTTGGGGAGGGATCCCCGGGTACCGAGCTCGAA
TTCACTGGCCGTCGTTTTACAACGTCGTGACTGGGAAAACCCTGGCGTTACCCAACTTAATCGCCTTGCA
GCACATCCCCCTTTCGCCAGCTGGCGTAATAGCGAAGAGGCCCGCACCGATCGCCCTTCCCAACAGTTGC
GCAGCCTGAATGGCGAATGGCGCCTGATGCGGTATTTTCTCCTTACGCATCTGTGCGGTATTTCACACCG
CATATGGTGCACTCTCAGTACAATCTGCTCTGATGCCGCATAGTTAAGCCAGCCCCGACACCCGCCAACA
CCCGCTGACTAGGGCGGAGGTTAAATTCGAGGGAGATACGCTGGTAAACCGCATTGAGCTTAAGGGCATT
GATTTCAAAGAGGACGGCAACATTTTGGGACACAAACTTGAATATAACTACAATAGTCATAACGTTTACA
TTATGGCGGACAAACAAAAAAACGGGATAAAAGTGAACTTTAAGATTCGCCATAATATAGAGGATGGAAG
TGTACAACTGGCGGATCACTACCAGCAGAACACTCCCATTGGTGACGGTCCCGTCTTGCTGCCCGATAAT
CACTACTTGTCCACGCAGAGTGCGTTGAGTAAGGATCCGAATGAAAAGAGGGACCATATGGTGCTCCTTG
AATTTGTTACCGCAGCGGGCATCACGCTCGGCATGGACGAGCTTTACAAAATATGGTGCACTCTCAGTAC
AATCTGCTCTGATGCCGCATAGTTAAGCCAGCCCCGACACCCGCCAACACCCGCTGACGCGCCCTGACGG
GCTTGTCTGCTCCCGGCATCCGCTTACAGACAAGCTGTGACCGTCTCCGGGAGCTGCATGTGTCAGAGGT
TTTCACCGTCATCACCGAAACGCGCGAGACGAAAGGGCCTCGTGATACGCCTATTTTTATAGGTTAATGT
CATGATAATAATGGTTTCTTAGACGTCAGGTGGCACTTTTCGGGGAAATGTGCGCGGAACCCCTATTTGT
TTATTTTTCTAAATACATTCAAATATGTATCCGCTCATGAGACAATAACCCTGATAAATGCTTCAATAAT
ATTGAAAAAGGAAGAGTATGAGTATTCAACATTTCCGTGTCGCCCTTATTCCCTTTTTTGCGGCATTTTG
CCTTCCTGTTTTTGCTCACCCAGAAACGCTGGTGAAAGTAAAAGATGCTGAAGATCAGTTGGGTGCACGA
GTGGGTTACATCGAACTGGATCTCAACAGCGGTAAGATCCTTGAGAGTTTTCGCCCCGAAGAACGTTTTC
CAATGATGAGCACTTTTAAAGTTCTGCTATGTGGCGCGGTATTATCCCGTATTGACGCCGGGCAAGAGCA
ACTCGGTCGCCGCATACACTATTCTCAGAATGACTTGGTTGAGTACTCACCAGTCACAGAAAAGCATCTT
ACGGATGGCATGACAGTAAGAGAATTATGCAGTGCTGCCATAACCATGAGTGATAACACTGCGGCCAACT
TACTTCTGACAACGATCGGAGGACCGAAGGAGCTAACCGCTTTTTTGCACAACATGGGGGATCATGTAAC
TCGCCTTGATCGTTGGGAACCGGAGCTGAATGAAGCCATACCAAACGACGAGCGTGACACCACGATGCCT
GTAGCAATGGCAACAACGTTGCGCAAACTATTAACTGGCGAACTACTTACTCTAGCTTCCCGGCAACAAT
TAATAGACTGGATGGAGGCGGATAAAGTTGCAGGACCACTTCTGCGCTCGGCCCTTCCGGCTGGCTGGTT
TATTGCTGATAAATCTGGAGCCGGTGAGCGTGGGTCTCGCGGTATCATTGCAGCACTGGGGCCAGATGGT
AAGCCCTCCCGTATCGTAGTTATCTACACGACGGGGAGTCAGGCAACTATGGATGAACGAAATAGACAGA
TCGCTGAGATAGGTGCCTCACTGATTAAGCATTGGTAACTGTCAGACCAAGTTTACTCATATATACTTTA
GATTGATTTAAAACTTCATTTTTAATTTAAAAGGATCTAGGTGAAGATCCTTTTTGATAATCTCATGACC
AAAATCCCTTAACGTGAGTTTTCGTTCCACTGAGCGTCAGACCCCGTAGAAAAGATCAAAGGATCTTCTT
GAGATCCTTTTTTTCTGCGCGTAATCTGCTGCTTGCAAACAAAAAAACCACCGCTACCAGCGGTGGTTTG
TTTGCCGGATCAAGAGCTACCAACTCTTTTTCCGAAGGTAACTGGCTTCAGCAGAGCGCAGATACCAAAT
ACTGTTCTTCTAGTGTAGCCGTAGTTAGGCCACCACTTCAAGAACTCTGTAGCACCGCCTACATACCTCG
CTCTGCTAATCCTGTTACCAGTGGCTGCTGCCAGTGGCGATAAGTCGTGTCTTACCGGGTTGGACTCAAG
ACGATAGTTACCGGATAAGGCGCAGCGGTCGGGCTGAACGGGGGGTTCGTGCACACAGCCCAGCTTGGAG
CGAACGACCTACACCGAACT
Features (pLannotate 1.2.2; 17 found; start..end, strand, type, name):
    400..492     +  CDS            lacI (fragment): lac repressor; lacI; The lac repressor binds to the lac operator to inhibit transcription in E. coli. This inhibition can be relieved by adding lactose or isopropyl-β-D-thiogalactopyranoside (IPTG).
    505..526     +  protein_bind   CAP binding site: CAP binding activates transcription in the presence of cAMP. E. coli catabolite activator protein
    541..571     +  promoter       lac promoter: promoter for the E. coli lac operon
    579..595     +  protein_bind   lac operator: The lac repressor binds to the lac operator to inhibit transcription in E. coli. This inhibition can be relieved by adding lactose or isopropyl-β-D-thiogalactopyranoside (IPTG). lac repressor encoded by lacI
    632..662     -  misc_feature   MCS (fragment): pUC18/19 multiple cloning site
    783..1181    +  CDS            PLIN2 (fragment): PLIN2_HUMAN - Also known as ADFP. Experimental evidence at protein level: Swiss-Prot protein existence level 1. May be involved in development and maintenance of adipose tissue. From Homo sapiens (Human).
   1191..1907    +  CDS            EGFP: EGFP is a basic (constitutively fluorescent) green fluorescent protein published in 1996, derived from Aequorea victoria. It is reported to be a rapidly-maturing weak dimer with moderate acid sensitivity.
   1974..2669    +  CDS            TagBFP: TagBFP is a basic (constitutively fluorescent) blue fluorescent protein published in 2008, derived from Entacmaea quadricolor. It is reported to be a very rapidly-maturing monomer with very low acid sensitivity.
   3267..3293    -  misc_feature   MCS (fragment): pUC18/19 multiple cloning site
   3290..3447    +  CDS            lacZα (fragment): LacZα fragment of β-galactosidase; lacZ fragment
   3453..3552    -  misc_feature   bom (fragment): basis of mobility region from pBR322
   3578..3970    +  CDS            EGFP (fragment): EGFP is a basic (constitutively fluorescent) green fluorescent protein published in 1996, derived from Aequorea victoria. It is reported to be a rapidly-maturing weak dimer with moderate acid sensitivity.
   3971..4021    -  misc_feature   bom (fragment): basis of mobility region from pBR322
   4123..4158    -  CDS            rop (fragment): Rop protein, which maintains plasmids at low copy number; rop
   4253..4357    +  promoter       AmpR promoter: bla
   4358..5218    +  CDS            AmpR: β-lactamase; bla; confers resistance to ampicillin, carbenicillin, and related antibiotics
   5389..217     +  rep_origin     ori (across the origin): high-copy-number ColE1/pMB1/pBR322/pUC origin of replication
