[The description below was written by a language model from this plasmid's Addgene catalogue record and pLannotate feature annotations shown in this document.]
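Description:
pUC19/PLIN2 GFP-P2A-BFP is a homology-directed repair donor plasmid built on the pUC19 cloning vector. It is designed to insert a GFP-P2A-BFP cassette at the C-terminus of the endogenous human PLIN2 gene (also known as ADFP/ADRP), which encodes a lipid droplet coat protein. It is maintained in E. coli through the high-copy ColE1/pUC origin and selected with ampicillin via the bla gene and its own promoter.

The insert was placed in the pUC19 multiple cloning site by ligation-independent cloning, and remnants of the MCS and lacZα flank it. The feature table shows a fragment of the PLIN2 coding sequence, which corresponds to the 5′ homology arm. EGFP follows almost immediately, then a short unannotated gap consistent with the P2A peptide named in the record, then TagBFP. About 600 nt of unannotated sequence downstream of TagBFP presumably holds the 3′ homology arm. After correct integration, PLIN2 would be expressed from its native locus as a GFP fusion. Ribosomal skipping at P2A would release free BFP from the same transcript, so BFP could report transcript output while GFP tracks PLIN2 protein levels. The record itself does not spell out this rationale. The listed lac promoter is only the pUC19 backbone element, and the cassette has no annotated mammalian promoter of its own.

The construct comes from work using CRISPR-Cas9 screens to study PLIN2 and lipid droplet regulation. The sequenced record is 5,760 nt, compared with the catalogued 5,400 bp. It also contains an unexpected partial EGFP fragment in the backbone, set between bom fragments, which the catalogue entry does not explain.
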