Addgene plasmid #202195: pUC19/PLIN2 GFP-P2A-BFP
Purpose: knock-in donor vector of GFP-P2A-BFP to C-terminus of endogenous human PLIN2
Depositing lab: James Olzmann. Depositing organization: University of California, Berkeley. Publication: Parallel CRISPR-Cas9 screens identify mechanisms of PLIN2 and lipid droplet regulation. Roberts MA, Deol KK, Mathiowetz AJ, Lange M, Leto DE, Stevenson J, Hashemi SH, Morgens DW, Easter E, Heydari K, Nalls MA, Bassik MC, Kampmann M, Kopito RR, Faghri F, Olzmann JA. Dev Cell. 2023 Jul 18:S1534-5807(23)00331-3. doi: 10.1016/j.devcel.2023.07.001. PubMed 37494933.
Backbone
  Vector backbone: pUC19
  Backbone size w/o insert (bp): 2686
  Total vector size (bp): 5400
  Modifications to backbone: added C-terminal PLIN2 homology arms
  Vector type: cloning vector
Growth in bacteria
  Bacterial resistance: Ampicillin, 100 μg/mL
  Growth temperature: 37°C
  Growth strain: DH5alpha
  Copy number: High Copy
Gene/Insert
  Gene/Insert name: PLIN2 (alt name: GFP-P2A-BFP knock-in to C-terminus of PLIN2)
  Species: H. sapiens (human)
  Insert size (bp): 2659
  GenBank ID: NM_001122.4
  Entrez Gene: PLIN2 (a.k.a. ADFP, ADRP)
  Promoter: lac
  Tag / fusion protein: GFP-P2A-BFP knock-in
  Cloning method: Ligation Independent Cloning
  Sequencing primers: 5′ M13/pUC Reverse; 3′ M13 (-21) Forward
Terms and licenses: Academic/Nonprofit Terms; Industry Terms: Not Available to Industry
How to cite: pUC19/PLIN2 GFP-P2A-BFP was a gift from James Olzmann (Addgene plasmid # 202195 ; http://n2t.net/addgene:202195 ; RRID:Addgene_202195)
