>Addgene plasmid #202195 | pUC19/PLIN2 GFP-P2A-BFP | depositor partial sequence | sequence record 392370 | M13/pUC Reverse
ACGACGTTGAATGATTACGCCAGCTTGCATGCCTGCAGGTCGACTCTAGAGAGGATTTTTAAAAGCCAAA
GAATCCACATATGTGGTGGACACATAACCAGCCTACTGTCATCGAACTAATTTATACATAGCACTGTTGG
ATCCACTGCTAATTTTAAGTTTTATTTTTAGCACATTGAGTCACGTACTCTTGCAATTGCCCGCAACCTG
ACTCAGCAGCTCCAGACCACGTGCCACACCCTCCTGTCCAACATCCAAGGTGTACCACAGAACATCCAAG
ATCAAGCCAAGCACATGGGGGTGATGGCAGGCGACATCTACTCAGTGTTCCGCAATGCTGCCTCCTTTAA
AGAAGTGTCTGACAGCCTCCTCACTTCTAGCAAGGGGCAGCTGCAGAAAATGAAGGAATCTTTAGATGAC
GTGATGGATTATCTTGTTAACAACACGCCCCTCAACTGGCTGGTAGGTCCCTTTTATCCTCAGCTGACTG
AGTCTCAGAATGCTCAGGACCAAGGTGCAGAGATGGACAAGAGCAGCCAGGAGACCCAGCGATCTGAGCA
TAAAACTCATGGCAGCGGCATGGTCAGCAAGGGGGAAGAGCTGTTCACTGGTGTAGTCCCCATACTTGTA
GAGCTTGACGGTGACGTGAACGGACATAAATTTAGCGTTTCAGGCGAGGGAGAGGGTGACGCGACATATG
GGAAACTGACACTCAAGTTCATATGTACTACTGGTAAGCTCCCTGTGCCCTGGCCGACTCTGGTTACCAC
GCTTACTTATGGTGTACAATGTTTCAGTAGATATCCGGACCATATGAAGCAACATGACTTCTTTAAAAGT
GCCATGCCTGAAGGGTATGTACAAGAACGCACAATTTTTTTTAAAGACGATGGTAATTATAAGACTAGGG
CGGAGGTTAAATTCGAGGGAGATACGCTGGTAAACCGCATTGAGCTTAAGGGCATTGATTTCAAAGAGGA
CGGCACATTTTGGGACACAA
