>Addgene plasmid #202195 | pUC19/PLIN2 GFP-P2A-BFP | depositor partial sequence | sequence record 392371 | M13 (-21) Forward
CCACGCAAGATACATCCCTTCAGGATGGCTGCTTATTTATAATGTGAAAATTCGCGGGGTTAACTTTACA
AGCAACGGGCCAGTGATGCAGAAGAAGACATTGGGCTGGGAAGCCTTTACCGAAACACTGTACCCTGCAG
ACGGCGGCCTGGAAGGAAGGAACGATATGGCCCTTAAGTTGGTGGGCGGTAGCCACCTTATCGCTAATAT
CAAAACAACCTACCGCAGTAAAAAGCCAGCTAAAAATCTTAAGATGCCAGGGGTGTATTATGTTGATTAT
AGACTGGAACGCATAAAAGAGGCCAATAATGAAACATACGTCGAACAGCATGAGGTAGCCGTAGCCCGGT
ACTGTGATCTCCCCAGCAAGTTGGGGCATAAACTTAACTAGTAAACCTGGCCGTATCACTAGTGCATGCT
GTGGCCAGACAGATGACACCTTTTGTTATGTTGAAATTAACTTGCTAGGCAACCCTAAATTGGGAAGCAA
GTAGCTAGTATAAAGGCCCTCAATTGTAGTTGTTTCCAGCTGAATTAAGAGCTTTAAAGTTTCTGGCATT
AGCAGATGATTTCTGTTCACCTGGTAAGAAAAGAATGATAGGCTTGTCAGAGCCTATAGCCAGAACTCAG
AAAAAATTCAAATGCACTTATGTTCTCATTCTATGGCCATTGTGTTGCCTCTGTTACTGTTTGTATTGAA
TAAAAACATCTTCATGTGGGCTGGGGTAGAAACTGGTGTCTGCTCTGGTGTGATCTGAAAGGCGTCTTCA
CTGCTTTATCTCATGATGCTTGCTTGTAAAACTTGATTTTAGTTTTTCATTTCTCAAATAGGAATACTAC
CTTTGAATTCAATAAAATTCACTGCAGGATAGACCAGTTACATGCTGTTTGTTCCATATGCTTTGTGTGT
TGCTTTCGTAGAGCTGCTTAACCTGCATGACAGAGTTATTATACATACATGAATTTCAATTGGCCTGTGG
GAGGTCCCCGACCAGAAGGG
